>Addgene plasmid #35314 | pBbE7c-RFP | depositor full sequence | sequence record 42981 | pBbE7c-RFP sequence 4119 bps
GACGTCCTCACTGCCCGCTTTCCAGTCGGGAAACCTGTCGTGCCAGCTGCATTAATGAATCGGCCAACGC
GCGGGGAGAGGCGGTTTGCGTATTGGGCGCCAGGGTGGTTTTTCTTTTCACCAGTGAGACGGGCAACAGC
TGATTGCCCTTCACCGCCTGGCCCTGAGAGAGTTGCAGCAAGCGGTCCACGCTGGTTTGCCCCAGCAGGC
GAAAATCCTGTTTGATGGTGGTTAACGGCGGGATATAACATGAGCTGTCTTCGGTATCGTCGTATCCCAC
TACCGAGATGTCCGCACCAACGCGCAGCCCGGACTCGGTAATGGCGCGCATTGCGCCCAGCGCCATCTGA
TCGTTGGCAACCAGCATCGCAGTGGGAACGATGCCCTCATTCAGCATTTGCATGGTTTGTTGAAAACCGG
ACATGGCACTCCAGTCGCCTTCCCGTTCCGCTATCGGCTGAATTTGATTGCGAGTGAGATATTTATGCCA
GCCAGCCAGACGCAGACGCGCCGAGACAGAACTTAATGGGCCCGCTAACAGCGCGATTTGCTGGTGACCC
AATGCGACCAGATGCTCCACGCCCAGTCGCGTACCGTCTTCATGGGAGAAAATAATACTGTTGATGGGTG
TCTGGTCAGAGACATCAAGAAATAACGCCGGAACATTAGTGCAGGCAGCTTCCACAGCAATGGCATCCTG
GTCATCCAGCGGATAGTTAATGATCAGCCCACTGACGCGTTGCGCGAGAAGATTGTGCACCGCCGCTTTA
CAGGCTTCGACGCCGCTTCGTTCTACCATCGACACCACCACGCTGGCACCCAGTTGATCGGCGCGAGATT
TAATCGCCGCGACAATTTGCGACGGCGCGTGCAGGGCCAGACTGGAGGTGGCAACGCCAATCAGCAACGA
CTGTTTGCCCGCCAGTTGTTGTGCCACGCGGTTGGGAATGTAATTCAGCTCCGCCATCGCCGCTTCCACT
TTTTCCCGCGTTTTCGCAGAAACGTGGCTGGCCTGGTTCACCACGCGGGAAACGGTCTGATAAGAGACAC
CGGCATACTCTGCGACATCGTATAACGTTACTGGTTTCACATTCACCACCCTGAATTGACTCTCTTCCGG
GCGCTATCATGCCATACCGCGAAAGGTTTTGCGCCATTCGATGGTGTCCGGGATCTCGACGCTCTCCCTT
ATGCGACTCCTGCATTAGGAAGCAGCCCAGTAGTAGGTTGAGGCCGTTGAGCACCGCCGCCGCAAGGAAT
GGTGCATGCAAGGAGATGGCGCCCAACAGTCCCCCGGCCACGGGGCCTGCCACCATACCCACGCCGAAAC
AAGCGCTCATGAGCCCGAAGTGGCGAGCCCGATCTTCCCCATCGGTGATGTCGGCGATATAGGCGCCAGC
AACCGCACCTGTGGCGCCGGTGATGCCGGCCACGATGCGTCCGGCGTAGAGGATCGAGATCGATCTCGAT
CCCGCGAAATTAATACGACTCACTATAGGGGAATTGTGAGCGGATAACAATTTCAGAATTCAAAAGATCT
TTTAAGAAGGAGATATACATATGGCGAGTAGCGAAGACGTTATCAAAGAGTTCATGCGTTTCAAAGTTCG
TATGGAAGGTTCCGTTAACGGTCACGAGTTCGAAATCGAAGGTGAAGGTGAAGGTCGTCCGTACGAAGGT
ACCCAGACCGCTAAACTGAAAGTTACCAAAGGTGGTCCGCTGCCGTTCGCTTGGGACATCCTGTCCCCGC
AGTTCCAGTACGGTTCCAAAGCTTACGTTAAACACCCGGCTGACATCCCGGACTACCTGAAACTGTCCTT
CCCGGAAGGTTTCAAATGGGAACGTGTTATGAACTTCGAAGACGGTGGTGTTGTTACCGTTACCCAGGAC
TCCTCCCTGCAAGACGGTGAGTTCATCTACAAAGTTAAACTGCGTGGTACCAACTTCCCGTCCGACGGTC
CGGTTATGCAGAAAAAAACCATGGGTTGGGAAGCTTCCACCGAACGTATGTACCCGGAAGACGGTGCTCT
GAAAGGTGAAATCAAAATGCGTCTGAAACTGAAAGACGGTGGTCACTACGACGCTGAAGTTAAAACCACC
TACATGGCTAAAAAACCGGTTCAGCTGCCGGGTGCTTACAAAACCGACATCAAACTGGACATCACCTCCC
ACAACGAAGACTACACCATCGTTGAACAGTACGAACGTGCTGAAGGTCGTCACTCCACCGGTGCTTAAGG
ATCCAAACTCGAGTAAGGATCTCCAGGCATCAAATAAAACGAAAGGCTCAGTCGAAAGACTGGGCCTTTC
GTTTTATCTGTTGTTTGTCGGTGAACGCTCTCTACTAGAGTCACACTGGCTCACCTTCGGGTGGGCCTTT
CTGCGTTTATACCTAGGGCGTTCGGCTGCGGCGAGCGGTATCAGCTCACTCAAAGGCGGTAATACGGTTA
TCCACAGAATCAGGGGATAACGCAGGAAAGAACATGTGAGCAAAAGGCCAGCAAAAGGCCAGGAACCGTA
AAAAGGCCGCGTTGCTGGCGTTTTTCCATAGGCTCCGCCCCCCTGACGAGCATCACAAAAATCGACGCTC
AAGTCAGAGGTGGCGAAACCCGACAGGACTATAAAGATACCAGGCGTTTCCCCCTGGAAGCTCCCTCGTG
CGCTCTCCTGTTCCGACCCTGCCGCTTACCGGATACCTGTCCGCCTTTCTCCCTTCGGGAAGCGTGGCGC
TTTCTCATAGCTCACGCTGTAGGTATCTCAGTTCGGTGTAGGTCGTTCGCTCCAAGCTGGGCTGTGTGCA
CGAACCCCCCGTTCAGCCCGACCGCTGCGCCTTATCCGGTAACTATCGTCTTGAGTCCAACCCGGTAAGA
CACGACTTATCGCCACTGGCAGCAGCCACTGGTAACAGGATTAGCAGAGCGAGGTATGTAGGCGGTGCTA
CAGAGTTCTTGAAGTGGTGGCCTAACTACGGCTACACTAGAAGGACAGTATTTGGTATCTGCGCTCTGCT
GAAGCCAGTTACCTTCGGAAAAAGAGTTGGTAGCTCTTGATCCGGCAAACAAACCACCGCTGGTAGCGGT
GGTTTTTTTGTTTGCAAGCAGCAGATTACGCGCAGAAAAAAAGGATCTCAAGAAGATCCTTTGATCTTTT
CTACGGGGTCTGACGCTCAGTGGAACGAAAACTCACGTTAAGGGATTTTGGTCATGACTAGTGCTTGGAT
TCTCACCAATAAAAAACGCCCGGCGGCAACCGAGCGTTCTGAACAAATCCAGATGGAGTTCTGAGGTCAT
TACTGGATCTATCAACAGGAGTCCAAGCGAGCTCGATATCAAATTACGCCCCGCCCTGCCACTCATCGCA
GTACTGTTGTAATTCATTAAGCATTCTGCCGACATGGAAGCCATCACAAACGGCATGATGAACCTGAATC
GCCAGCGGCATCAGCACCTTGTCGCCTTGCGTATAATATTTGCCCATGGTGAAAACGGGGGCGAAGAAGT
TGTCCATATTGGCCACGTTTAAATCAAAACTGGTGAAACTCACCCAGGGATTGGCTGAGACGAAAAACAT
ATTCTCAATAAACCCTTTAGGGAAATAGGCCAGGTTTTCACCGTAACACGCCACATCTTGCGAATATATG
TGTAGAAACTGCCGGAAATCGTCGTGGTATTCACTCCAGAGCGATGAAAACGTTTCAGTTTGCTCATGGA
AAACGGTGTAACAAGGGTGAACACTATCCCATATCACCAGCTCACCGTCTTTCATTGCCATACGAAATTC
CGGATGAGCATTCATCAGGCGGGCAAGAATGTGAATAAAGGCCGGATAAAACTTGTGCTTATTTTTCTTT
ACGGTCTTTAAAAAGGCCGTAATATCCAGCTGAACGGTCTGGTTATAGGTACATTGAGCAACTGACTGAA
ATGCCTCAAAATGTTCTTTACGATGCCATTGGGATATATCAACGGTGGTATATCCAGTGATTTTTTTCTC
CATTTTAGCTTCCTTAGCTCCTGAAAATCTCGATAACTCAAAAAATACGCCCGGTAGTGATCTTATTTCA
TTATGGTGAAAGTTGGAACCTCTTACGTGCCGATCAACGTCTCATTTTCGCCAGATATC
Features (pLannotate 1.2.2; 12 found; start..end, strand, type, name):
      8..1090    -  CDS            lacI: lac repressor; lacI; The lac repressor binds to the lac operator to inhibit transcription in E. coli. This inhibition can be relieved by adding lactose or isopropyl-β-D-thiogalactopyranoside (IPTG).
   1091..1168    -  promoter       lacI promoter: lacI
   1176..1455    -  CDS            TcR (fragment): tetracycline efflux protein; tet; confers resistance to tetracycline
   1481..1499    +  promoter       T7 promoter: promoter for bacteriophage T7 RNA polymerase
   1504..1520    +  protein_bind   lac operator: The lac repressor binds to the lac operator to inhibit transcription in E. coli. This inhibition can be relieved by adding lactose or isopropyl-β-D-thiogalactopyranoside (IPTG). lac repressor encoded by lacI
   1561..2238    +  CDS            mRFP1: monomeric derivative of DsRed (Campbell et al., 2002)
   2271..2342    +  terminator     rrnB T1 terminator: transcription terminator T1 from the E. coli rrnB gene
   2358..2385    +  terminator     T7Te terminator: phage T7 early transcription terminator
   2543..3131    -  rep_origin     ori: high-copy-number ColE1/pMB1/pBR322/pUC origin of replication
   3219..3313    -  terminator     lambda t0 terminator: transcription terminator from phage lambda
   3337..3993    -  CDS            cat: CAT_ECOLX - Experimental evidence at protein level: Swiss-Prot protein existence level 1. This enzyme is an effector of chloramphenicol resistance in bacteria. From Escherichia coli. This protein is used as a marker in many commonly used cloning vectors, such as pACYC184.
   3994..4096    -  promoter       cat promoter: promoter of the E. coli cat gene encoding chloramphenicol acetyltransferase
