[The description below was written by a language model from this plasmid's Addgene catalogue record and pLannotate feature annotations shown in this document.]
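Description:
pBbE7c-RFP is a bacterial expression plasmid from the BglBrick (pBb) vector series, a modular synthetic biology platform in which the origin of replication, promoter system and antibiotic marker are treated as interchangeable parts. In this member, the combination is a ColE1 origin, recorded as high copy, a T7 promoter, and chloramphenicol resistance. The resistance is provided by the cat gene, which is driven by its native promoter and followed by a lambda t0 terminator. The full construct is 4,119 bp, made up of a 3,441 bp backbone and a 678 bp insert, and it is propagated in standard E. coli cloning strains.

The payload is mRFP1, a monomeric red fluorescent derivative of DsRed. It sits downstream of a T7 promoter that is immediately followed by a lac operator. A lacI gene with its own promoter lies upstream in the opposite orientation and supplies lac repressor, which binds the operator and keeps the cassette off until lactose or IPTG is added. Because the promoter is recognised only by bacteriophage T7 RNA polymerase, expression needs a host that supplies that enzyme. Transcription of the reporter ends at tandem rrnB T1 and T7Te terminators, which insulate the cassette from the adjacent origin. The annotation also picks up a short fragment of a tetracycline efflux gene between the lacI promoter and the T7 promoter. This appears to be a non-functional remnant of vector ancestry and not a usable marker.

RFP here acts as a reporter and placeholder part. It allows the induction behaviour and strength of this origin/promoter/marker combination to be characterised, and it can be swapped for a gene of interest by restriction-enzyme cloning.
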