Addgene plasmid #35314: pBbE7c-RFP
Depositing lab: Jay Keasling. Depositing organization: University of California, Berkeley. Publication: BglBrick vectors and datasheets: A synthetic biology platform for gene expression. Lee TS, Krupa RA, Zhang F, Hajimorad M, Holtz WJ, Prasad N, Lee SK, Keasling JD. J Biol Eng. 2011 Sep 20;5:12. 10.1186/1754-1611-5-12 PubMed 21933410.
Backbone
  Vector backbone: pBb
  Backbone size w/o insert (bp): 3441
  Vector type: Bacterial Expression, Synthetic Biology
Growth in bacteria
  Bacterial resistance: Chloramphenicol, 25 μg/mL
  Growth temperature: 37°C
  Growth strain: DH5alpha
  Copy number: High Copy
Gene/Insert
  Gene/Insert name: RFP (alt name: JBEI Part ID: JPUB_000080)
  Species: Synthetic
  Insert size (bp): 678
  Promoter: T7
  Cloning method: Restriction Enzyme
  Sequencing primers: 5′ jkRFP-R (gctttggaaccgtactggaa); 3′ jkRFP-F (tggtcactacgacgctgaag)
Terms and licenses: Academic/Nonprofit Terms; Industry Terms: Not Available to Industry
Depositor comments: JBEI Part ID: JPUB_000080; Origin: colE1
How to cite: pBbE7c-RFP was a gift from Jay Keasling (Addgene plasmid # 35314 ; http://n2t.net/addgene:35314 ; RRID:Addgene_35314)
