>Addgene plasmid #35314 | pBbE7c-RFP | addgene partial sequence | sequence record 43609 | jkRFP-F 5'-tggtcactacgacgctgaag-3'
AACCGACATCAAACTGGACATCACCTCCCACAACGAAGACTACACCATCGTTGAACAGTACGAACGTGCT
GAAGGTCGTCACTCCACCGGTGCTTAAGGATCCAAACTCGAGTAAGGATCTCCAGGCATCAAATAAAACG
AAAGGCTCAGTCGAAAGACTGGGCCTTTCGTTTTATCTGTTGTTTGTCGGTGAACGCTCTCTACTAGAGT
CACACTGGCTCACCTTCGGGTGGGCCTTTCTGCGTTTATACCTAGGGCGTTCGGCTGCGGCGAGCGGTAT
CAGCTCACTCAAAGGCGGTAATACGGTTATCCACAGAATCAGGGGATAACGCAGGAAAGAACATGTGAGC
AAAAGGCCAGCAAAAGGCCAGGAACCGTAAAAAGGCCGCGTTGCTGGCGTTTTTCCATAGGCTCCGCCCC
CCTGACGAGCATCACAAAAATCGACGCTCAAGTCAGAGGTGGCGAAACCCGACAGGACTATAAAGATACC
AGGCGTTTCCCCCTGGAAGCTCCCTCGTGCGCTCTCCTGTTCCGACCCTGCCGCTTACCGGATACCTGTC
CGCCTTTCTCCCTTCGGGAAGCGTGGCGCTTTCTCATAGCTCACGCTGTAGGTATCTCAGTTCGGTGTAG
GTCGTTCGCTCCAAGCTGGGCTGTGTGCACGAACCCCCCGTTCAGCCCGACCGCTGCGCCTTATCCGGTA
ACTATCGTCTTGAGTCCAACCCGGTAAGACACGACTTATCGCCACTGGCAGCAGCCACTGGTAACAGGAT
TAGCAGAGCGAGGTATGT
