>Addgene plasmid #35314 | pBbE7c-RFP | addgene partial sequence | sequence record 43610 | jkRFP-R 5'-gctttggaaccgtactggaa-3'
CACCTTTGGTAACTTTCAGTTTAGCGGTCTGGGTACCTTCGTACGGACGACCTTCACCTTCACCTTCGAT
TTCGAACTCGTGACCGTTAACGGAACCTTCCATACGAACTTTGAAACGCATGAACTCTTTGATAACGTCT
TCGCTACTCGCCATATGTATATCTCCTTCTTAAAAGATCTTTTGAATTCTGAAATTGTTATCCGCTCACA
ATTCCCCTATAGTGAGTCGTATTAATTTCGCGGGATCGAGATCGATCTCGATCCTCTACGCCGGACGCAT
CGTGGCCGGCATCACCGGCGCCACAGGTGCGGTTGCTGGCGCCTATATCGCCGACATCACCGATGGGGAA
GATCGGGCTCGCCACTTCGGGCTCATGAGCGCTTGTTTCGGCGTGGGTATGGTGGCAGGCCCCGTGGCCG
GGGGACTGTTGGGCGCCATCTCCTTGCATGCACCATTCCTTGCGGCGGCGGTGCTCAACGGCCTCAACCT
ACTACTGGGCTGCTTCCTAATGCAGGAGTCGCATAAGGGAGAGCGTCGAGATCCCGGACACCATCGAATG
GCGCAAAACCTTTCGCGGTATGGCATGATAGCGCCCGGAAGAGAGTCAATTCAGGGTGGTGAATGTGAAA
CCAGTAACGTTATACGATGTCGCAGAGTATGCCGGTGTCTCTTATCAGACCGTTTCCCGCGTGGTGAAC
